>Addgene plasmid #170398 | pBEL2121 | addgene full sequence | sequence record 333944 | Addgene NGS Result
GGTATCTTTATAGTCCTGTCGGGTTTCGCCACCTCTGACTTGAGCGTCGATTTTTGTGATGCTCGTCAGG
GGGGCGGAGCCTATGGAAAAACGCCAGCAACGCGGCCTTTTTACGGTTCCTGGCCTTTTGCTGGCCTTTT
GCTCACATGTTCTTTCCTGCGTTATCCCCTGATTCTGTGGATAACCGTATTACCGCCTTTGAGTGAGCTG
ATACCGCTCGCCGCAGCCGAACGACCGAGCGCAGCGAGTCAGTGAGCGAGGAAGCGGAAGAGCGCCTGAT
GCGGTATTTTCTCCTTACGCATCTGTGCGGTATTTCACACCGCAATGGTGCACTCTCAGTACAATCTGCT
CTGATGCCGCATAGTTAAGCCAGTATACACTCCGCTATCGCTACGTGACTGGGTCATGGCTGCGCCCCGA
CACCCGCCAACACCCGCTGACGCGCCCTGACGGGCTTGTCTGCTCCCGGCATCCGCTTACAGACAAGCTG
TGACCGTCTCCGGGAGCTGCATGTGTCAGAGGTTTTCACCGTCATCACCGAAACGCGCGAGGCAGCTGCG
GTAAAGCTCATCAGCGTGGTCGTGAAGCGATTCACAGATGTCTGCCTGTTCATCCGCGTCCAGCTCGTTG
AGTTTCTCCAGAAGCGTTAATGTCTGGCTTCTGATAAAGCGGGCCATGTTAAGGGCGGTTTTTTCCTGTT
TGGTCACTGATGCCTCCGTGTAAGGGGGATTTCTGTTCATGGGGGTAATGATACCGATGAAACGAGAGAG
GATGCTCACGATACGGGTTACTGATGATGAACATGCCCGGTTACTGGAACGTTGTGAGGGTAAACAACTG
GCGGTATGGATGCGGCGGGACCAGAGAAAAATCACTCAGGGTCAATGCCAGCGCTTCGTTAATACAGATG
TAGGTGTTCCACAGGGTAGCCAGCAGCATCCTGCGATGCAGATCCGGAACATAATGGTGCAGGGCGCTGA
CTTCCGCGTTTCCAGACTTTACGAAACACGGAAACCGAAGACCATTCATGTTGTTGCTCAGGTCGCAGAC
GTTTTGCAGCAGCAGTCGCTTCACGTTCGCTCGCGTATCGGTGATTCATTCTGCTAACCAGTAAGGCAAC
CCCGCCAGCCTAGCCGGGTCCTCAACGACAGGAGCACGATCATGCGCACCCGTGGCCAGGACCCAACGCT
GCCCGAGATCTCGATCCCGCGAAATTAATACGACTCACTATAGGGAGACCACAACGGTTTCCCTCTAGAA
ATAATTTTGTTTAACTTTAAGAAGGAGATATACATATGGCTCTTAACACACCACAAATTACGCCGACAAA
AAAGATAACAGTGAGGGCAATCGGCGAGGAACTGCCGCGTGGTGATTACCAACGTTGCCCGCAATGTGAC
ATGCTGTTTAGCCTGCCCGAGATAAATTCTCATCAAAGTGCCTATTGTCCGCGCTGTCAGGCAAAAATTC
GTGACGGGCGCGACTGGTCGCTAACGCGCCTGGCGGCAATGGCCTTCACCATGCTGTTGCTTATGCCGTT
TGCCTGGGGCGAACCGCTGTTGCATATCTGGCTGTTAGGCATTCGTATTGACGCCAACGTTATGCAAGGC
ATCTGGCAAATGACCAAACAGGGCGATGCGATAACGGGGTCGATGGTCTTTTTCTGCGTTATTGGTGCCC
CGCTCATTCTGGTGACCTCCATAGCTTATTTATGGTTTGGTAACCGACTGGGAATGAATTTACGTCCGGT
ACTGCTGATGCTTGAGCGACTTAAAGAGTGGGTAATGCTCGATATCTACCTGGTCGGCATTGGCGTTGCT
TCTATAAAGGTACAGGATTATGCCCATATCCAGGCTGGTGTCGGCTTGTTCTCTTTTGTGGCGTTGGTGA
TTTTAACGACGGTGACGTTGTCACATCTTAATGTCGAAGAACTGTGGGAGCGATTTTATCCGCAGCGCCC
CGCTACGCGTAGGGACGAGAAACTTCGTGTCTGCCTAGGGTGCCATTTTACCGGCTATCCAGATCAGCGT
GGTCGCTGCCCGCGTTGCCATATCCCGCTACGCCTGCGTCGCCGTCATAGTCTGCAAAAATGCTGGGCGG
CGCTGTTAGCGTCAATCGTTTTATTGTTACCTGCCAACCTGTTGCCTATTTCTATCATTTATCTGAACGG
AGGACGGCAGGAAGATACAATTCTTTCCGGAATTATGTCGCTGGCAAGTAGCAACATTGCGGTTGCAGGA
ATCGTGTTTATCGCCAGTATTCTGGTCCCGTTTACTAAAGTGATCGTCATGTTCACTTTACTGTTGAGCA
TTCATTTTAAATGCCAGCAAGGTTTACGCACACGCATTCTGTTACTGCGGATGGTGACCTGGATTGGTCG
CTGGTCGATGCTCGACCTGTTTGTCATATCTTTAACCATGTCGCTGATTAATCGCGATCAGATCCTCGCT
TTTACTATGGGACCGGCTGCGTTTTATTTCGGCGCAGCGGTAATTTTGACTATTCTTGCTGTGGAATGGC
TGGACAGCCGCTTACTTTGGGATGCACATGAGTCAGGAAACGCCCGCTTCGACGACTGAAGCGCAGATTA
AAAATAAACGCCGTATCTCACCTTTCTGGCTGCTGCCGTTCATCGCGCTAATGATTGCCAGTTGGCTGAT
TTGGGACAGTTATCAGGACCGGGGTAATACCGTCACCATCGACTTTATGTCGGCGGATGGTATTGTTCCA
GGCCGTACGCCTGTTCGTTATCAGGGCGTTGAAGTCGGAACAGTGCAGGATATCAGCCTCAGCGACGATC
TTCGTAAGATTGAAGTCAAGGTCAGCATCAAGTCCGATATGAAAGATGCGCTGCGCGAAGAGACTCAGTT
CTGGCTGGTGACGCCAAAAGCATCGTTGGCAGGTGTCTCCGGGCTGGACGCCCTCGTCGGTGGGAACTAT
ATCGGCATGATGCCGGGTAAAGGTAAAGAGCAGGATCACTTTGTCGCACTCGATACCCAACCGAAATATC
GGCTGGACAATGGCGATCTGATGATCCACCTGCAAGCCCCCGATCTCGGTTCGCTGAACAGCGGTTCATT
GGTCTATTTCCGCAAGATCCCGGTGGGAAAAGTCTACGACTATGCCATCAATCCCAACAAGCAAGGCGTG
GTGATTGATGTCCTGATCGAGCGGCGTTTTACCGATCTGGTGAAAAAAGGTAGCCGTTTCTGGAACGTTT
CCGGCGTTGATGCCAACGTCAGTATCAGTGGCGCGAAGGTGAAACTGGAAAGCCTGGCGGCACTGGTTAA
CGGTGCGATTGCCTTCGATTCACCAGAAGAGTCGAAACCTGCCGAGGCGGAAGATACCTTTGGTCTGTAT
GAAGATCTGGCCCACAGCCAGCGTGGCGTAATAATAAAACTGGAACTGCCGAGTGGGGCCGGATTAACCG
CCGACTCGACGCCGTTAATGTATCAGGGGCTGGAAGTCGGACAGCTGACTAAACTGGATTTAAATCCTGG
TGGTAAAGTCACAGGGGAAATGACCGTTGATCCCAGCGTCGTTACCCTGCTTCGTGAAAATACCCGCATC
GAATTACGCAACCCGAAATTATCCCTTAGCGATGCTAATCTCAGCGCCCTGCTGACCGGCAAAACCTTCG
AGCTGGTGCCCGGCGATGGCGAGCCACGCAAAGAGTTCGTTGTTGTGCCAGGCGAAAAAGCACTGCTGCA
TGAACCTGATGTTCTGACGCTGACCCTGACCGCGCCGGAAAGTTACGGTATTGATGCGGGTCAGCCGCTC
ATTCTTCACGGCGTGCAGGTAGGCCAGGTTATCGATCGTAAACTCACCAGCAAAGGCGTCACCTTTACCG
TCGCCATCGAGCCTCAGCATCGCGAACTGGTAAAAGGCGATAGCAAATTTGTCGTCAACAGCCGTGTCGA
TGTGAAGGTGGGGCTGGATGGCGTTGAGTTTCTCGGTGCCAGCGCCTCAGAATGGATCAATGGCGGGATA
CGTATTCTGCCGGGCGATAAAGGTGAGATGAAAGCCAGCTATCCACTGTATGCCAATTTGGAAAAAGCGC
TGGAGAACAGCCTTAGCGATTTACCCACCACAACCGTGAGTTTGAGTGCAGAGACGCTGCCGGATGTGCA
GGCAGGATCGGTAGTGCTGTACCGTAAATTTGAAGTTGGTGAAGTGATTACCGTGCGTCCGCGAGCTAAC
GCGTTTGATATCGATCTGCATATTAAGCCGGAGTATCGCAACCTTCTGACCAGCAATAGCGTGTTCTGGG
CAGAAGGCGGGGCGAAAGTTCAGCTGAATGGTAGTGGTCTGACCGTACAGGCATCCCCGCTCTCCAGAGC
ATTAAAGGGAGCCATTAGCTTCGACAACCTCAGCGGTGCCAGCGCCAGTCAGCGTAAAGGCGATAAGCGT
ATTCTGTATGCTTCCGAAACAGCGGCCCGTGCGGTTGGCTTAAGCATTATTGTTGAAGCGCCGGAAGCCG
GTTCGTTAGGCATCGGTACGCCTGTGCTGTTCCGTGGTCTGGAAGTCGGTACGGTTACAGGAATGACGCT
GGGGACATTGTCAGATCGCGTGATGATTGCGATGCGCATCAGTAAACGCTATCAACACCTGGTGCGTAAC
AATTCCGTGTTCTGGTTGGCATCGGGTTACAGTCTGGACTTTGGTCTGACGGGCGGCGTAGTGAAAACCG
GCACCTTTAACCAGTTTATCCGTGGCGGCATCGCCTTCGCCACGCCTCCGGGTACGCCACTGGCACCGAA
AGCCCAGGAAGGCAAACACTTCCTGTTGCAGGAAAGTGAACCGAAAGAGTGGCGTGAATGGGGAACTGCG
CTTCCCAAATAATGCCCACCTCGAGCAGATCCGGCTGCTAACAAAGCCCGAAAGGAAGCTGAGTTGGCTG
CTGCCACCGCTGAGCAATAACTAGCATAACCCCTTGGGGCCTCTAAACGGGTCTTGAGGGGTTTTTTGCT
GAAAGGAGGAACTATATCCGGATAATTCTTGAAGACGAAAGGGCCTCGTGATACGCCTATTTTTATAGGT
TAATGTCATGATAATAATGGTTTCTTAGACGTCAGGTGGCACTTTTCGGGGAAATGTGCGCGGAACCCCT
ATTTGTTTATTTTTCTAAATACATTCAAATATGTATCCGCTCATGAGACAATAACCCTGATAAATGCTTC
AATAATATTGAAAAAGGAAGAGTATGAGTATTCAACATTTCCGTGTCGCCCTTATTCCCTTTTTTGCGGC
ATTTTGCCTTCCTGTTTTTGCTCACCCAGAAACGCTGGTGAAAGTAAAAGATGCTGAAGATCAGTTGGGT
GCACGAGTGGGTTACATCGAACTGGATCTCAACAGCGGTAAGATCCTTGAGAGTTTTCGCCCCGAAGAAC
GTTTTCCAATGATGAGCACTTTTAAAGTTCTGCTATGTGGCGCGGTATTATCCCGTGTTGACGCCGGGCA
AGAGCAACTCGGTCGCCGCATACACTATTCTCAGAATGACTTGGTTGAGTACTCACCAGTCACAGAAAAG
CATCTTACGGATGGCATGACAGTAAGAGAATTATGCAGTGCTGCCATAACCATGAGTGATAACACTGCGG
CCAACTTACTTCTGACAACGATCGGAGGACCGAAGGAGCTAACCGCTTTTTTGCACAACATGGGGGATCA
TGTAACTCGCCTTGATCGTTGGGAACCGGAGCTGAATGAAGCCATACCAAACGACGAGCGTGACACCACG
ATGCCTGCAGCAATGGCAACAACGTTGCGCAAACTATTAACTGGCGAACTACTTACTCTAGCTTCCCGGC
AACAATTAATAGACTGGATGGAGGCGGATAAAGTTGCAGGACCACTTCTGCGCTCGGCCCTTCCGGCTGG
CTGGTTTATTGCTGATAAATCTGGAGCCGGTGAGCGTGGGTCTCGCGGTATCATTGCAGCACTGGGGCCA
GATGGTAAGCCCTCCCGTATCGTAGTTATCTACACGACGGGGAGTCAGGCAACTATGGATGAACGAAATA
GACAGATCGCTGAGATAGGTGCCTCACTGATTAAGCATTGGTAACTGTCAGACCAAGTTTACTCATATAT
ACTTTAGATTGATTTAAAACTTCATTTTTAATTTAAAAGGATCTAGGTGAAGATCCTTTTTGATAATCTC
ATGACCAAAATCCCTTAACGTGAGTTTTCGTTCCACTGAGCGTCAGACCCCGTAGAAAAGATCAAAGGAT
CTTCTTGAGATCCTTTTTTTCTGCGCGTAATCTGCTGCTTGCAAACAAAAAAACCACCGCTACCAGCGGT
GGTTTGTTTGCCGGATCAAGAGCTACCAACTCTTTTTCCGAAGGTAACTGGCTTCAGCAGAGCGCAGATA
CCAAATACTGTCCTTCTAGTGTAGCCGTAGTTAGGCCACCACTTCAAGAACTCTGTAGCACCGCCTACAT
ACCTCGCTCTGCTAATCCTGTTACCAGTGGCTGCTGCCAGTGGCGATAAGTCGTGTCTTACCGGGTTGGA
CTCAAGACGATAGTTACCGGATAAGGCGCAGCGGTCGGGCTGAACGGGGGGTTCGTGCACACAGCCCAGC
TTGGAGCGAACGACCTACACCGAACTGAGATACCTACAGCGTGAGCTATGAGAAAGCGCCACGCTTCCCG
AAGGGAGAAAGGCGGACAGGTATCCGGTAAGCGGCAGGGTCGGAACAGGAGAGCGCACGAGGGAGCTTCC
AGGGGGAAACGCCT
Features (pLannotate 1.2.2; 12 found; start..end, strand, type, name):
    275..414     -  misc_feature   bom: basis of mobility region from pBR322
    516..707     -  CDS            rop: Rop protein, which maintains plasmids at low copy number; rop
    724..1104    +  CDS            YPB1_ECOLX: Protein predicted: Swiss-Prot protein existence level 4. From Escherichia coli.
   1216..1234    +  promoter       T7 promoter: promoter for bacteriophage T7 RNA polymerase
   1266..1288    +  RBS            RBS: efficient ribosome binding site from bacteriophage T7 gene 10 (Olins and Rangwala, 1989)
   1296..2576    +  CDS            yebS: YEBS_ECOLI - Experimental evidence at protein level: Swiss-Prot protein existence level 1. Component of a transport pathway that contributes to membrane integrity. From Escherichia coli (strain K12).
   2548..4839    +  CDS            yebT (fragment): YEBT_ECOLI - Experimental evidence at protein level: Swiss-Prot protein existence level 1. Component of a transport pathway that contributes to membrane integrity (PubMed:27795327). May directly span the intermembrane space, facilitating the transport of substrates across the periplasm (Probable). From Escherichia coli (strain K12).
   4864..4913    +  CDS            SET1 (fragment): solubility-enhancement tag derived from T7 phage gene 10B
   4921..4968    +  terminator     T7 terminator: transcription terminator for bacteriophage T7 RNA polymerase
   5099..5203    +  promoter       AmpR promoter: bla
   5204..6064    +  CDS            AmpR: β-lactamase; bla; confers resistance to ampicillin, carbenicillin, and related antibiotics
   6235..89      +  rep_origin     ori (across the origin): high-copy-number ColE1/pMB1/pBR322/pUC origin of replication
