[The description below was written by a language model from this plasmid's Addgene catalogue record and pLannotate feature annotations shown in this document.]
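Description:
pBEL2121 is a bacterial expression plasmid built on the pET17b backbone and designed for genetic complementation of the E. coli letAB (yebST) operon with a mutant form of LetB lacking Ring 6. It is maintained in E. coli through a ColE1/pMB1-type origin of replication and selected with ampicillin via the β-lactamase gene (AmpR) driven by its own bla promoter. The sequenced record, about 6.7 kb, also carries the pBR322-derived bom mobilisation region and a rop gene. The catalogue lists the plasmid as high copy, although Rop normally acts to restrain copy number in plasmids of this family.

The payload is placed under a T7 promoter followed by the strong ribosome binding site from phage T7 gene 10, with a T7 terminator downstream. The first open reading frame is letA (yebS), and it is followed by letB (yebT). The two annotated coding regions overlap slightly, which suggests that the native operon arrangement was kept. LetB is annotated as a fragment, in keeping with the recorded deletion of residues 634–746, which removes the sixth of the stacked MCE-domain rings in this periplasm-spanning protein. LetA and LetB are components of a transport pathway that contributes to membrane integrity, and LetB is thought to bridge the space between the inner and outer membranes. A short match to a T7 gene 10B-derived sequence lies just before the terminator. It is probably residual vector sequence, and the record lists no tags for the insert.

The construct is intended to be introduced into letAB-deficient strains to test whether LetB without Ring 6 can restore function, alongside wild-type and other mutant complementation plasmids.
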