Addgene plasmid #170398: pBEL2121
Purpose: Plasmid for genetic complementation of LetAB with ΔRing 6 LetB mutant
Depositing lab: Gira Bhabha & Damian Ekiert. Depositing organization: NYU Grossman School of Medicine. Publication: Role of Ring6 in the Function of the E. coli MCE Protein LetB. Vieni C, Coudray N, Isom GL, Bhabha G, Ekiert DC. J Mol Biol. 2022 Jan 22;434(7):167463. doi: 10.1016/j.jmb.2022.167463. PubMed 35077766.
Backbone
  Vector backbone: pET17b
  Backbone manufacturer: Novagen
  Backbone size w/o insert (bp): 3174
  Vector type: Bacterial Expression
Growth in bacteria
  Bacterial resistance: Ampicillin, 100 μg/mL
  Growth temperature: 37°C
  Growth strain: DH5alpha
  Copy number: High Copy
Gene/Insert
  Gene/Insert name: LetAB (alt name: yebST)
  Species: E. coli
  Mutation: LetA-LetB(Δ634-746)
  Entrez Gene: letB (a.k.a. b1834, ECK1833, yebT); letA (a.k.a. b1833, ECK1832, yebS)
Terms and licenses: Academic/Nonprofit Terms; Industry Terms: Not Available to Industry
How to cite: pBEL2121 was a gift from Gira Bhabha & Damian Ekiert (Addgene plasmid # 170398 ; http://n2t.net/addgene:170398 ; RRID:Addgene_170398)
